>Addgene plasmid #125692 | AAV-EF1A-Gephyrin.FingR-eGFP-CCR5TC | depositor full sequence | sequence record 241684 | AAV-EF1A-Gephyrin.FingR-eGFP-CCR5TC sequence 7010 bps
TTCTTTCCTGCGTTATCCCCTGATTCTGTGGATAACCGTATTACCGCCTTTGAGTGAGCTGATACCGCTC
GCCGCAGCCGAACGACCGAGCGCAGCGAGTCAGTGAGCGAGGAAGCGGAAGAGCGCCCAATACGCAAACC
GCCTCTCCCCGCGCGTTGGCCGATTCATTAATGCAGCTGGCACGACAGGTTTCCCGACTGGAAAGCGGGC
AGTGAGCGCAACGCAATTAATGTGAGTTAGCTCACTCATTAGGCACCCCAGGCTTTACACTTTATGCTTC
CGGCTCGTATGTTGTGTGGAATTGTGAGCGGATAACAATTTCACACAGGAAACAGCTATGACCATGATTA
CGCCAGATTTAATTAAGGCCTTAATTAGGCTGCGCGCTCGCTCGCTCACTGAGGCCGCCCGGGCAAAGCC
CGGGCGTCGGGCGACCTTTGGTCGCCCGGCCTCAGTGAGCGAGCGAGCGCGCAGAGAGGGAGTGGCCAAC
TCCATCACTAGGGGTTCCTTGTAGTTAATGATTAACCCGCCATGCTACTTATCTACGTAGCCATGCTCTA
GGAAGATCTGGACAGCAGAGATCCAGTTTGGATCGATAAGCTTGATATCGAATTACGCGTGTCATCCTCA
TCGAATTCCGTGAGGCTCCGGTGCCCGTCAGTGGGCAGAGCGCACATCGCCCACAGTCCCCGAGAAGTTG
GGGGGAGGGGTCGGCAATTGAACCGGTGCCTAGAGAAGGTGGCGCGGGGTAAACTGGGAAAGTGATGTCG
TGTACTGGCTCCGCCTTTTTCCCGAGGGTGGGGGAGAACCGTATATAAGTGCAGTAGTCGCCGTGAACGT
TCTTTTTCGCAACGGGTTTGCCGCCAGAACACAGGTAAGTGCCGTGTGTGGTTCCCGCGGGCCTGGCCTC
TTTACGGGTTATGGCCCTTGCGTGCCTTGAATTACTTCCACCTGGCTGCAGTACGTGATTCTTGATCCCG
AGCTTCGGGTTGGAAGTGGGTGGGAGAGTTCGAGGCCTTGCGCTTAAGGAGCCCCTTCGCCTCGTGCTTG
AGTTGAGGCCTGGCCTGGGCGCTGGGGCCGCCGCGTGCGAATCTGGTGGCACCTTCGCGCCTGTCTCGCT
GCTTTCGATAAGTCTCTAGCCATTTAAAATTTTTGATGACCTGCTGCGACGCTTTTTTTCTGGCAAGATA
GTCTTGTAAATGCGGGCCAAGATCTGCACACTGGTATTTCGGTTTTTGGGGCCGCGGGCGGCGACGGGGC
CCGTGCGTCCCAGCGCACATGTTCGGCGAGGCGGGGCCTGCGAGCGCGGCCACCGAGAATCGGACGGGGG
TAGTCTCAAGCTGGCCGGCCTGCTCTGGTGCCTGGCCTCGCGCCGCCGTGTATCGCCCCGCCCTGGGCGG
CAAGGCTGGCCCGGTCGGCACCAGTTGCGTGAGCGGAAAGATGGCCGCTTCCCGGCCCTGCTGCAGGGAG
CTCAAAATGGAGGACGCGGCGCTCGGGAGAGCGGGCGGGTGAGTCACCCACACAAAGGAAAAGGGCCTTT
CCGTCCTCAGCCGTCGCTTCATGTGACTCCACGGAGTACCGGGCGCCGTCCAGGCACCTCGATTAGTTCT
CGAGCTTTTGGAGTACGTCGTCTTTAGGTTGGGGGGAGGGGTTTTATGCGATGGAGTTTCCCCACACTGA
GTGGGTGGAGACTGAAGTTAGGCCAGCTTGGCACTTGATGTAATTCTCCTTGGAATTTGCCCTTTTTGAG
TTTGGATCTTGGTTCATTCTCAAGCCTCAGACAGTGGTTCAAAGTTTTTTTCTTCCATTTCAGGTGTCGT
GAGGAATTAGCTTGGTACTAATACGACTCACTATAGGGAGACCCAAGCTGGCTAGGTAAGCTTGGTACCG
AGCTCGGATCCGCCGCCACCATGCTCGAAGTCAAGGAAGCATCACCAACCAGCATCCAGATCAGCTGGGG
CAAGTACAAGGTCATGGTTCGCTACTACCGCATCACCTACGGTGAAACTGGTGGCAATAGCCCTGTCCAG
GAATTCACCGTGCCTGGCAGCAAGTCCACTGCTACCATCAGCAGCCTGAAACCTGGTGTCGACTATACCA
TCACGGTGTACGCCGTCACGATCGACCACTGGAACTACCAGGACCCGATCCCGATCTCCATCAACTACCG
CACCGGATCCGATTACAAGGATGACGACGATAAGGGTAGCGGCTCCAGTAGATCTGGGGTGAGCAAGGGC
GAGGAGCTGTTCACCGGGGTGGTGCCCATCCTGGTCGAGCTGGACGGCGACGTAAACGGCCACAAGTTCA
GCGTGTCCGGCGAGGGCGAGGGCGATGCCACCTACGGCAAGCTGACCCTGAAGTTCATCTGCACCACCGG
CAAGCTGCCCGTGCCCTGGCCCACCCTCGTGACCACCCTGACCTACGGCGTGCAGTGCTTCAGCCGCTAC
CCCGACCACATGAAGCAGCACGACTTCTTCAAGTCCGCCATGCCCGAAGGCTACGTCCAGGAGCGCACCA
TCTTCTTCAAGGACGACGGCAACTACAAGACCCGCGCCGAGGTGAAGTTCGAGGGCGACACCCTGGTGAA
CCGCATCGAGCTGAAGGGCATCGACTTCAAGGAGGACGGCAACATCCTGGGGCACAAGCTGGAGTACAAC
TACAACAGCCACAACGTCTATATCATGGCCGACAAGCAGAAGAACGGCATCAAGGTGAACTTCAAGATCC
GCCACAACATCGAGGACGGCAGCGTGCAGCTCGCCGACCACTACCAGCAGAACACCCCCATCGGCGACGG
CCCCGTGCTGCTGCCCGACAACCACTACCTGAGCACCCAGTCCGCCCTGAGCAAAGACCCCAACGAGAAG
CGCGATCACATGGTCCTGCTGGAGTTCGTGACCGCCGCCGGGATCACTCTCGGCATGGACGAGCTGTACT
CTAGGGGAGCTGGCGCTGGAGCGGGTGCAGGGGCTGGCTCTAGATTCCAGTGCCGGATCTGCATGCGGAA
CTTCAGCGACCGGTCCAACCTGAGCAGGCACATCAGAACCCACACCGGAGAAAAGCCCTTCGCCTGCGAC
ATTTGCGGCCGGAAGTTCGCCATCAGCAGCAACCTGAACAGCCACACCAAGATCCACACTGGCAGCCAGA
AACCTTTCCAGTGCAGAATTTGTATGAGAAACTTTAGCAGAAGCGACAACCTGGCCAGACACATCCGGAC
ACATACTGGTGAAAAACCTTTTGCCTGTGATATCTGTGGCAGAAAGTTTGCCACCTCCGGCAATCTGACC
CGGCACACAAAGATTCACCTGCGGGGCAGCCAGCTATCGATTGTCGACGCTCCTGAACAACGTGAAGGTG
CTTCTCAAGTTTCTGTTTCTGTTACTTTTGAAGATGTTGCTGTTCTTTTTACTCGTGATGAATGGAAAAA
ACTTGATCTTTCTCAACGTTCTCTTTATCGTGAAGTTATGCTTGAAAATTATTCTAATCTTGCTTCTATG
GCTTAAAAGCTTATCGATAATCAACCTCTGGATTACAAAATTTGTGAAAGATTGACTGGTATTCTTAACT
ATGTTGCTCCTTTTACGCTATGTGGATACGCTGCTTTAATGCCTTTGTATCATGCTATTGCTTCCCGTAT
GGCTTTCATTTTCTCCTCCTTGTATAAATCCTGGTTGCTGTCTCTTTATGAGGAGTTGTGGCCCGTTGTC
AGGCAACGTGGCGTGGTGTGCACTGTGTTTGCTGACGCAACCCCCACTGGTTGGGGCATTGCCACCACCT
GTCAGCTCCTTTCCGGGACTTTCGCTTTCCCCCTCCCTATTGCCACGGCGGAACTCATCGCCGCCTGCCT
TGCCCGCTGCTGGACAGGGGCTCGGCTGTTGGGCACTGACAATTCCGTGGTGTTGTCGGGGAAATCATCG
TCCTTTCCTTGGCTGCTCGCCTGTGTTGCCACCTGGATTCTGCGCGGGACGTCCTTCTGCTACGTCCCTT
CGGCCCTCAATCCAGCGGACCTTCCTTCCCGCGGCCTGCTGCCGGCTCTGCGGCCTCTTCCGCGTCTTCG
CCTTCGCCCTCAGACGAGTCGGATCTCCCTTTGGGCCGCCTCCCCGCATCGATACCGTCGACCTCGACCC
GGGCGGCCGCTTCGAGCAGACATGATAAGATACATTGATGAGTTTGGACAAACCACAACTAGAATGCAGT
GAAAAAAATGCTTTATTTGTGAAATTTGTGATGCTATTGCTTTATTTGTAACCATTATAAGCTGCAATAA
ACAAGTTAACAACAACAATTGCATTCATTTTATGTTTCAGGTTCAGGGGGAGATGTGGGAGGTTTTTTAA
AGCAAGTAAAACCTCTACAAATGTGGTAAAATCGATAAGGATCTTCCTAGAGCATGGCTACGTAGATAAG
TAGCATGGCGGGTTAATCATTAACTACAAGGAACCCCTAGTGATGGAGTTGGCCACTCCCTCTCTGCGCG
CTCGCTCGCTCACTGAGGCCGGGCGACCAAAGGTCGCCCGACGCCCGGGCTTTGCCCGGGCGGCCTCAGT
GAGCGAGCGAGCGCGCAGCCTTAATTAACCTAATTCACTGGCCGTCGTTTTACAACGTCGTGACTGGGAA
AACCCTGGCGTTACCCAACTTAATCGCCTTGCAGCACATCCCCCTTTCGCCAGCTGGCGTAATAGCGAAG
AGGCCCGCACCGATCGCCCTTCCCAACAGTTGCGCAGCCTGAATGGCGAATGGG
[124 nt withheld, positions 4745-4868]
C
[91 nt withheld, positions 4870-4960]
A
[49 nt withheld, positions 4962-5010]
CCTTTGACGTTGGAGTCCACGTTCTTT
[37 nt withheld, positions 5038-5074]
ACCCTATCTCGGTCTATTCTTTTGATTTATAAGGGATTTTGCCGATTTCGGCCTATTGGTTAAAAAATGA
GCTGATTTAACAAAAATTTAACGCGAATTTTAACAAAATATTAACGCTTACAATTTAGGTGGCACTTTTC
GGGGAAATGTGCGCGGAACCCCTATTTGTTTATTTTTCTAAATACATTCAAATATGTATCCGCTCATGAG
ACAATAACCCTGATAAATGCTTCAATAATATTGAAAAAGGAAGAGTATGAGTATTCAACATTTCCGTGTC
GCCCTTATTCCCTTTTTTGCGGCATTTTGCCTTCCTGTTTTTGCTCACCCAGAAACGCTGGTGAAAGTAA
AAGATGCTGAAGATCAGTTGGGTGCACGAGTGGGTTACATCGAACTGGATCTCAACAGCGGTAAGATCCT
TGAGAGTTTTCGCCCCGAAGAACGTTTTCCAATGATGAGCACTTTTAAAGTTCTGCTATGTGGCGCGGTA
TTATCCCGTATTGACGCCGGGCAAGAGCAACTCGGTCGCCGCATACACTATTCTCAGAATGACTTGGTTG
AGTACTCACCAGTCACAGAAAAGCATCTTACGGATGGCATGACAGTAAGAGAATTATGCAGTGCTGCCAT
AACCATGAGTGATAACACTGCGGCCAACTTACTTCTGACAACGATCGGAGGACCGAAGGAGCTAACCGCT
TTTTTGCACAACATGGGGGATCATGTAACTCGCCTTGATCGTTGGGAACCGGAGCTGAATGAAGCCATAC
CAAACGACGAGCGTGACACCACGATGCCTGTAGCAATGGCAACAACGTTGCGCAAACTATTAACTGGCGA
ACTACTTACTCTAGCTTCCCGGCAACAATTAATAGACTGGATGGAGGCGGATAAAGTTGCAGGACCACTT
CTGCGCTCGGCCCTTCCGGCTGGCTGGTTTATTGCTGATAAATCTGGAGCCGGTGAGCGTGGGTCTCGCG
GTATCATTGCAGCACTGGGGCCAGATGGTAAGCCCTCCCGTATCGTAGTTATCTACACGACGGGGAGTCA
GGCAACTATGGATGAACGAAATAGACAGATCGCTGAGATAGGTGCCTCACTGATTAAGCATTGGTAACTG
TCAGACCAAGTTTACTCATATATACTTTAGATTGATTTAAAACTTCATTTTTAATTTAAAAGGATCTAGG
TGAAGATCCTTTTTGATAATCTCATGACCAAAATCCCTTAACGTGAGTTTTCGTTCCACTGAGCGTCAGA
CCCCGTAGAAAAGATCAAAGGATCTTCTTGAGATCCTTTTTTTCTGCGCGTAATCTGCTGCTTGCAAACA
AAAAAACCACCGCTACCAGCGGTGGTTTGTTTGCCGGATCAAGAGCTACCAACTCTTTTTCCGAAGGTAA
CTGGCTTCAGCAGAGCGCAGATACCAAATACTGTTCTTCTAGTGTAGCCGTAGTTAGGCCACCACTTCAA
GAACTCTGTAGCACCGCCTACATACCTCGCTCTGCTAATCCTGTTACCAGTGGCTGCTGCCAGTGGCGAT
AAGTCGTGTCTTACCGGGTTGGACTCAAGACGATAGTTACCGGATAAGGCGCAGCGGTCGGGCTGAACGG
GGGGTTCGTGCACACAGCCCAGCTTGGAGCGAACGACCTACACCGAACTGAGATACCTACAGCGTGAGCT
ATGAGAAAGCGCCACGCTTCCCGAAGGGAGAAAGGCGGACAGGTATCCGGTAAGCGGCAGGGTCGGAACA
GGAGAGCGCACGAGGGAGCTTCCAGGGGGAAACGCCTGGTATCTTTATAGTCCTGTCGGGTTTCGCCACC
TCTGACTTGAGCGTCGATTTTTGTGATGCTCGTCAGGGGGGCGGAGCCTATGGAAAAACGCCAGCAACGC
GGCCTTTTTACGGTTCCTGGCCTTTTGCTGGCCTTTTGCTCACATG
Features (pLannotate 1.2.2; 24 found; start..end, strand, type, name):
      1..121     +  rep_origin     RSF ori (fragment): Plasmids containing the RSF 1030 origin of replication can be propagated in E. coli cells that contain additional plasmids with compatible origins.
    123..215     +  CDS            lacI (fragment): lac repressor; lacI; The lac repressor binds to the lac operator to inhibit transcription in E. coli. This inhibition can be relieved by adding lactose or isopropyl-β-D-thiogalactopyranoside (IPTG).
    228..249     +  protein_bind   CAP binding site: CAP binding activates transcription in the presence of cAMP. E. coli catabolite activator protein
    264..294     +  promoter       lac promoter: promoter for the E. coli lac operon
    302..318     +  protein_bind   lac operator: The lac repressor binds to the lac operator to inhibit transcription in E. coli. This inhibition can be relieved by adding lactose or isopropyl-β-D-thiogalactopyranoside (IPTG). lac repressor encoded by lacI
    379..509     -  repeat_region  AAV2 ITR (fragment): inverted terminal repeat of adeno-associated virus serotype 2 inverted
    592..614     -  misc_feature   MCS (fragment): pBluescript multiple cloning site
    644..1822    +  promoter       EF-1α promoter: strong constitutive promoter for human elongation factor EF-1α
   1839..1857    +  promoter       T7 promoter: promoter for bacteriophage T7 RNA polymerase
   1908..2120    +  CDS            FINC_PLEWA (fragment): Experimental evidence at transcript level: Swiss-Prot protein existence level 2. Fibronectins bind cell surfaces and various compounds including collagen, fibrin, heparin, DNA, and actin. Fibronectins are involved in cell adhesion, cell motility, opsonization, wound healing, and maintenance of cell shape. May be involved in osteoblast compaction (By similarity). From Pleurodeles waltl (Iberian ribbed newt).
   2181..2205    +  CDS            3xFLAG (fragment): three tandem FLAG® epitope tags
   2229..2939    +  CDS            EGFP: EGFP is a basic (constitutively fluorescent) green fluorescent protein published in 1996, derived from Aequorea victoria. It is reported to be a rapidly-maturing weak dimer with moderate acid sensitivity.
   2985..3326    +  CDS            CCR5TC: zinc-finger domain from the CCR5-224 (+) zinc-finger nuclease that recognizes the left half-site target sequence in the human CCR5 gene (Perez et al., 2008; Gross et al., 2013)
   3384..3500    +  CDS            ZNF720 (fragment): ZN720_HUMAN - Experimental evidence at protein level: Swiss-Prot protein existence level 1. From Homo sapiens (Human).
   3519..4107    +  misc_feature   WPRE: woodchuck hepatitis virus posttranscriptional regulatory element
   4108..4127    +  misc_feature   MCS (fragment): pBluescript multiple cloning site
   4156..4277    -  polyA_signal   SV40 poly(A) signal: SV40 polyadenylation signal
   4300..4368    -  CDS            large T antigen (fragment): large T antigen from SV40 (simian virus 40)
   4439..4569    +  repeat_region  AAV2 ITR (fragment): inverted terminal repeat of adeno-associated virus serotype 2 inverted
   4583..4740    +  CDS            lacZα (fragment): LacZα fragment of β-galactosidase; lacZ fragment
   4745..5173    +  rep_origin     f1 ori (sequence partly withheld): f1 bacteriophage origin of replication; arrow indicates direction of (+) strand synthesis
   5226..5330    +  promoter       AmpR promoter: bla
   5331..6191    +  CDS            AmpR: β-lactamase; bla; confers resistance to ampicillin, carbenicillin, and related antibiotics
   6362..6950    +  rep_origin     ori: high-copy-number ColE1/pMB1/pBR322/pUC origin of replication
