>Addgene plasmid #125692 | AAV-EF1A-Gephyrin.FingR-eGFP-CCR5TC | addgene full sequence | sequence record 252008 | Addgene NGS Result
TAGCCATGCTCTAGGAAGATCTGGACAGCAGAGATCCAGTTTGGATCGATAAGCTTGATATCGAATTACG
CGTGTCATCCTCATCGAATTCCGTGAGGCTCCGGTGCCCGTCAGTGGGCAGAGCGCACATCGCCCACAGT
CCCCGAGAAGTTGGGGGGAGGGGTCGGCAATTGAACCGGTGCCTAGAGAAGGTGGCGCGGGGTAAACTGG
GAAAGTGATGTCGTGTACTGGCTCCGCCTTTTTCCCGAGGGTGGGGGAGAACCGTATATAAGTGCAGTAG
TCGCCGTGAACGTTCTTTTTCGCAACGGGTTTGCCGCCAGAACACAGGTAAGTGCCGTGTGTGGTTCCCG
CGGGCCTGGCCTCTTTACGGGTTATGGCCCTTGCGTGCCTTGAATTACTTCCACCTGGCTGCAGTACGTG
ATTCTTGATCCCGAGCTTCGGGTTGGAAGTGGGTGGGAGAGTTCGAGGCCTTGCGCTTAAGGAGCCCCTT
CGCCTCGTGCTTGAGTTGAGGCCTGGCCTGGGCGCTGGGGCCGCCGCGTGCGAATCTGGTGGCACCTTCG
CGCCTGTCTCGCTGCTTTCGATAAGTCTCTAGCCATTTAAAATTTTTGATGACCTGCTGCGACGCTTTTT
TTCTGGCAAGATAGTCTTGTAAATGCGGGCCAAGATCTGCACACTGGTATTTCGGTTTTTGGGGCCGCGG
GCGGCGACGGGGCCCGTGCGTCCCAGCGCACATGTTCGGCGAGGCGGGGCCTGCGAGCGCGGCCACCGAG
AATCGGACGGGGGTAGTCTCAAGCTGGCCGGCCTGCTCTGGTGCCTGGCCTCGCGCCGCCGTGTATCGCC
CCGCCCTGGGCGGCAAGGCTGGCCCGGTCGGCACCAGTTGCGTGAGCGGAAAGATGGCCGCTTCCCGGCC
CTGCTGCAGGGAGCTCAAAATGGAGGACGCGGCGCTCGGGAGAGCGGGCGGGTGAGTCACCCACACAAAG
GAAAAGGGCCTTTCCGTCCTCAGCCGTCGCTTCATGTGACTCCACGGAGTACCGGGCGCCGTCCAGGCAC
CTCGATTAGTTCTCGAGCTTTTGGAGTACGTCGTCTTTAGGTTGGGGGGAGGGGTTTTATGCGATGGAGT
TTCCCCACACTGAGTGGGTGGAGACTGAAGTTAGGCCAGCTTGGCACTTGATGTAATTCTCCTTGGAATT
TGCCCTTTTTGAGTTTGGATCTTGGTTCATTCTCAAGCCTCAGACAGTGGTTCAAAGTTTTTTTCTTCCA
TTTCAGGTGTCGTGAGGAATTAGCTTGGTACTAATACGACTCACTATAGGGAGACCCAAGCTGGCTAGGT
AAGCTTGGTACCGAGCTCGGATCCGCCGCCACCATGCTCGAAGTCAAGGAAGCATCACCAACCAGCATCC
AGATCAGCTGGGGCAAGTACAAGGTCATGGTTCGCTACTACCGCATCACCTACGGTGAAACTGGTGGCAA
TAGCCCTGTCCAGGAATTCACCGTGCCTGGCAGCAAGTCCACTGCTACCATCAGCAGCCTGAAACCTGGT
GTCGACTATACCATCACGGTGTACGCCGTCACGATCGACCACTGGAACTACCAGGACCCGATCCCGATCT
CCATCAACTACCGCACCGGATCCGATTACAAGGATGACGACGATAAGGGTAGCGGCTCCAGTAGATCTGG
GGTGAGCAAGGGCGAGGAGCTGTTCACCGGGGTGGTGCCCATCCTGGTCGAGCTGGACGGCGACGTAAAC
GGCCACAAGTTCAGCGTGTCCGGCGAGGGCGAGGGCGATGCCACCTACGGCAAGCTGACCCTGAAGTTCA
TCTGCACCACCGGCAAGCTGCCCGTGCCCTGGCCCACCCTCGTGACCACCCTGACCTACGGCGTGCAGTG
CTTCAGCCGCTACCCCGACCACATGAAGCAGCACGACTTCTTCAAGTCCGCCATGCCCGAAGGCTACGTC
CAGGAGCGCACCATCTTCTTCAAGGACGACGGCAACTACAAGACCCGCGCCGAGGTGAAGTTCGAGGGCG
ACACCCTGGTGAACCGCATCGAGCTGAAGGGCATCGACTTCAAGGAGGACGGCAACATCCTGGGGCACAA
GCTGGAGTACAACTACAACAGCCACAACGTCTATATCATGGCCGACAAGCAGAAGAACGGCATCAAGGTG
AACTTCAAGATCCGCCACAACATCGAGGACGGCAGCGTGCAGCTCGCCGACCACTACCAGCAGAACACCC
CCATCGGCGACGGCCCCGTGCTGCTGCCCGACAACCACTACCTGAGCACCCAGTCCGCCCTGAGCAAAGA
CCCCAACGAGAAGCGCGATCACATGGTCCTGCTGGAGTTCGTGACCGCCGCCGGGATCACTCTCGGCATG
GACGAGCTGTACTCTAGGGGAGCTGGCGCTGGAGCGGGTGCAGGGGCTGGCTCTAGATTCCAGTGCCGGA
TCTGCATGCGGAACTTCAGCGACCGGTCCAACCTGAGCAGGCACATCAGAACCCACACCGGAGAAAAGCC
CTTCGCCTGCGACATTTGCGGCCGGAAGTTCGCCATCAGCAGCAACCTGAACAGCCACACCAAGATCCAC
ACTGGCAGCCAGAAACCTTTCCAGTGCAGAATTTGTATGAGAAACTTTAGCAGAAGCGACAACCTGGCCA
GACACATCCGGACACATACTGGTGAAAAACCTTTTGCCTGTGATATCTGTGGCAGAAAGTTTGCCACCTC
CGGCAATCTGACCCGGCACACAAAGATTCACCTGCGGGGCAGCCAGCTATCGATTGTCGACGCTCCTGAA
CAACGTGAAGGTGCTTCTCAAGTTTCTGTTTCTGTTACTTTTGAAGATGTTGCTGTTCTTTTTACTCGTG
ATGAATGGAAAAAACTTGATCTTTCTCAACGTTCTCTTTATCGTGAAGTTATGCTTGAAAATTATTCTAA
TCTTGCTTCTATGGCTTAAAAGCTTATCGATAATCAACCTCTGGATTACAAAATTTGTGAAAGATTGACT
GGTATTCTTAACTATGTTGCTCCTTTTACGCTATGTGGATACGCTGCTTTAATGCCTTTGTATCATGCTA
TTGCTTCCCGTATGGCTTTCATTTTCTCCTCCTTGTATAAATCCTGGTTGCTGTCTCTTTATGAGGAGTT
GTGGCCCGTTGTCAGGCAACGTGGCGTGGTGTGCACTGTGTTTGCTGACGCAACCCCCACTGGTTGGGGC
ATTGCCACCACCTGTCAGCTCCTTTCCGGGACTTTCGCTTTCCCCCTCCCTATTGCCACGGCGGAACTCA
TCGCCGCCTGCCTTGCCCGCTGCTGGACAGGGGCTCGGCTGTTGGGCACTGACAATTCCGTGGTGTTGTC
GGGGAAATCATCGTCCTTTCCTTGGCTGCTCGCCTGTGTTGCCACCTGGATTCTGCGCGGGACGTCCTTC
TGCTACGTCCCTTCGGCCCTCAATCCAGCGGACCTTCCTTCCCGCGGCCTGCTGCCGGCTCTGCGGCCTC
TTCCGCGTCTTCGCCTTCGCCCTCAGACGAGTCGGATCTCCCTTTGGGCCGCCTCCCCGCATCGATACCG
TCGACCTCGACCCGGGCGGCCGCTTCGAGCAGACATGATAAGATACATTGATGAGTTTGGACAAACCACA
ACTAGAATGCAGTGAAAAAAATGCTTTATTTGTGAAATTTGTGATGCTATTGCTTTATTTGTAACCATTA
TAAGCTGCAATAAACAAGTTAACAACAACAATTGCATTCATTTTATGTTTCAGGTTCAGGGGGAGATGTG
GGAGGTTTTTTAAAGCAAGTAAAACCTCTACAAATGTGGTAAAATCGATAAGGATCTTCCTAGAGCATGG
CTACGTAGATAAGTAGCATGGCGGGTTAATCATTAACTACAAGGAACCCCTAGTGATGGAGTTGGCCACT
CCCTCTCTGYSCGCTYSCTCGCTCACTGACTCGCTGCGCTCGGTCGTTCGGCTGCGGCGAGCGGTATCAG
CTCACTCAAAGGCGGTAATACGGTTATCCACAGAATCAGGGGATAACGCAGGAAAGAACATGTGAGCAAA
AGGCCAGCAAAAGGCCAGGAACCGTAAAAAGGCCGCGTTGCTGGCGTTTTTCCATAGGCTCCGCCCCCCT
GACGAGCATCACAAAAATCGACGCTCAAGTCAGAGGTGGCGAAACCCGACAGGACTATAAAGATACCAGG
CGTTTCCCCCTGGAAGCTCCCTCGTGCGCTCTCCTGTTCCGACCCTGCCGCTTACCGGATACCTGTCCGC
CTTTCTCCCTTCGGGAAGCGTGGCGCTTTCTCATAGCTCACGCTGTAGGTATCTCAGTTCGGTGTAGGTC
GTTCGCTCCAAGCTGGGCTGTGTGCACGAACCCCCCGTTCAGCCCGACCGCTGCGCCTTATCCGGTAACT
ATCGTCTTGAGTCCAACCCGGTAAGACACGACTTATCGCCACTGGCAGCAGCCACTGGTAACAGGATTAG
CAGAGCGAGGTATGTAGGCGGTGCTACAGAGTTCTTGAAGTGGTGGCCTAACTACGGCTACACTAGAAGA
ACAGTATTTGGTATCTGCGCTCTGCTGAAGCCAGTTACCTTCGGAAAAAGAGTTGGTAGCTCTTGATCCG
GCAAACAAACCACCGCTGGTAGCGGTGGTTTTTTTGTTTGCAAGCAGCAGATTACGCGCAGAAAAAAAGG
ATCTCAAGAAGATCCTTTGATCTTTTCTACGGGGTCTGACGCTCAGTGGAACGAAAACTCACGTTAAGGG
ATTTTGGTCATGAGATTATCAAAAAGGATCTTCACCTAGATCCTTTTAAATTAAAAATGAAGTTTTAAAT
CAATCTAAAGTATATATGAGTAAACTTGGTCTGACAGTTACCAATGCTTAATCAGTGAGGCACCTATCTC
AGCGATCTGTCTATTTCGTTCATCCATAGTTGCCTGACTCCCCGTCGTGTAGATAACTACGATACGGGAG
GGCTTACCATCTGGCCCCAGTGCTGCAATGATACCGCGAGACCCACGCTCACCGGCTCCAGATTTATCAG
CAATAAACCAGCCAGCCGGAAGGGCCGAGCGCAGAAGTGGTCCTGCAACTTTATCCGCCTCCATCCAGTC
TATTAATTGTTGCCGGGAAGCTAGAGTAAGTAGTTCGCCAGTTAATAGTTTGCGCAACGTTGTTGCCATT
GCTACAGGCATCGTGGTGTCACGCTCGTCGTTTGGTATGGCTTCATTCAGCTCCGGTTCCCAACGATCAA
GGCGAGTTACATGATCCCCCATGTTGTGCAAAAAAGCGGTTAGCTCCTTCGGTCCTCCGATCGTTGTCAG
AAGTAAGTTGGCCGCAGTGTTATCACTCATGGTTATGGCAGCACTGCATAATTCTCTTACTGTCATGCCA
TCCGTAAGATGCTTTTCTGTGACTGGTGAGTACTCAACCAAGTCATTCTGAGAATAGTGTATGCGGCGAC
CGAGTTGCTCTTGCCCGGCGTCAATACGGGATAATACCGCGCCACATAGCAGAACTTTAAAAGTGCTCAT
CATTGGAAAACGTTCTTCGGGGCGAAAACTCTCAAGGATCTTACCGCTGTTGAGATCCAGTTCGATGTAA
CCCACTCGTGCACCCAACTGATCTTCAGCATCTTTTACTTTCACCAGCGTTTCTGGGTGAGCAAAAACAG
GAAGGCAAAATGCCGCAAAAAAGGGAATAAGGGCGACACGGAAATGTTGAATACTCATACTCTTCCTTTT
TCAATATTATTGAAGCATTTATCAGGGTTATTGTCTCATGAGCGGATACATATTTGAATGTATTTAGAAA
AATAAACAAATAGGGGTTCCGCGCACATTTCCCCGAAAAGTGCCACCTAAATTGTAAGCGTTAATATTTT
GTTAAAATTCGCGTTAAATTTTTGTTAAATCAGCTCATTTTTTAACCAATAGGCCGAAATCGGCAAAATC
CCTTATAAATCAAAAGAATAGACCGAGATAGGGT
[37 nt withheld, positions 5985-6021]
AAAGAACGTGGACTCCAACGTCAAAGG
[49 nt withheld, positions 6049-6097]
T
[91 nt withheld, positions 6099-6189]
G
[124 nt withheld, positions 6191-6314]
CCCATTCGCCATTCAGGCTGCGCAACTGTTGGGAAGGGCGATCGGTGCGGGCCTCTTCGCTATTACGCCA
GCTGCGCGCTCGCTCGCTCACTGAGGCCGCCCGGGCAAAGCCCGGGCGTCGGGCGACCTTTGGTCGCCCG
GCCTCAGTGAGCGAGCGAGCGCGCAGAGAGGGAGTGGCCAACTCCATCACTAGGGGTTCCTTGTAGTTAA
TGATTAACCCGCCATGCTACTTATCTACG
Features (pLannotate 1.2.2; 18 found; start..end, strand, type, name):
     45..67      -  misc_feature   MCS (fragment): pBluescript multiple cloning site
     97..1275    +  promoter       EF-1α promoter: strong constitutive promoter for human elongation factor EF-1α
   1292..1310    +  promoter       T7 promoter: promoter for bacteriophage T7 RNA polymerase
   1361..1573    +  CDS            FINC_PLEWA (fragment): Experimental evidence at transcript level: Swiss-Prot protein existence level 2. Fibronectins bind cell surfaces and various compounds including collagen, fibrin, heparin, DNA, and actin. Fibronectins are involved in cell adhesion, cell motility, opsonization, wound healing, and maintenance of cell shape. May be involved in osteoblast compaction (By similarity). From Pleurodeles waltl (Iberian ribbed newt).
   1634..1658    +  CDS            3xFLAG (fragment): three tandem FLAG® epitope tags
   1682..2392    +  CDS            EGFP: EGFP is a basic (constitutively fluorescent) green fluorescent protein published in 1996, derived from Aequorea victoria. It is reported to be a rapidly-maturing weak dimer with moderate acid sensitivity.
   2438..2779    +  CDS            CCR5TC: zinc-finger domain from the CCR5-224 (+) zinc-finger nuclease that recognizes the left half-site target sequence in the human CCR5 gene (Perez et al., 2008; Gross et al., 2013)
   2837..2953    +  CDS            ZNF720 (fragment): ZN720_HUMAN - Experimental evidence at protein level: Swiss-Prot protein existence level 1. From Homo sapiens (Human).
   2972..3560    +  misc_feature   WPRE: woodchuck hepatitis virus posttranscriptional regulatory element
   3561..3580    +  misc_feature   MCS (fragment): pBluescript multiple cloning site
   3609..3730    -  polyA_signal   SV40 poly(A) signal: SV40 polyadenylation signal
   3753..3821    -  CDS            large T antigen (fragment): large T antigen from SV40 (simian virus 40)
   4109..4697    -  rep_origin     ori: high-copy-number ColE1/pMB1/pBR322/pUC origin of replication
   4868..5728    -  CDS            AmpR: β-lactamase; bla; confers resistance to ampicillin, carbenicillin, and related antibiotics
   5729..5833    -  promoter       AmpR promoter: bla
   5886..6314    -  rep_origin     f1 ori (sequence partly withheld): f1 bacteriophage origin of replication; arrow indicates direction of (+) strand synthesis
   6319..6388    -  CDS            lacZα (fragment): LacZα fragment of β-galactosidase; lacZ fragment
   6383..6515    -  repeat_region  AAV2 ITR (fragment): inverted terminal repeat of adeno-associated virus serotype 2 inverted
