[The description below was written by a language model from this plasmid's Addgene catalogue record and pLannotate feature annotations shown in this document.]
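Description:
AAV-EF1A-Gephyrin.FingR-eGFP-CCR5TC is an AAV2-based transfer plasmid for mammalian expression, built to label inhibitory synapses globally with green fluorescence. It is propagated in E. coli using a high-copy ColE1/pUC-type origin with ampicillin selection (AmpR under its bla promoter), and also carries an f1 phage origin and remnants of a lac/lacZα cloning region. In the depositor's 7,010 bp sequence the expression cassette is flanked by two AAV2 inverted terminal repeats, which allow the intervening DNA to be packaged into recombinant AAV particles. The repository's sequencing result is shorter (6,553 nt) and annotates only one ITR fragment. The record gives no reason for this, though ITR regions are commonly difficult to sequence or assemble.

The human EF-1α promoter drives a single fusion protein. Its first part is the gephyrin-binding FingR, an intrabody built on a fibronectin-type scaffold (annotated as a fibronectin fragment), followed by a short FLAG-like segment, EGFP, the CCR5TC zinc-finger DNA-binding domain, and a fragment matching a human zinc-finger protein, which most likely represents a KRAB-type repressor domain. The backbone was modified to place a CCR5TC binding sequence upstream of the promoter. This arrangement creates negative feedback: fusion protein not bound to gephyrin at synapses can enter the nucleus, bind the target site and dampen its own transcription, keeping background fluorescence low. A WPRE and an SV40 polyadenylation signal follow the coding sequence to enhance transcript stability and processing. Because expression does not depend on a recombinase, the vector labels endogenous gephyrin at inhibitory postsynaptic sites in all transduced cells. Part of the insert derives from an earlier FingR plasmid.
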