Addgene plasmid #125692: AAV-EF1A-Gephyrin.FingR-eGFP-CCR5TC
Purpose: Global labeling of inhibitory synapses (green fluorescence)
Depositing lab: Xue Han. Depositing organization: Boston University Main Campus. Publication: A Viral Toolbox of Genetically Encoded Fluorescent Synaptic Tags. Bensussen S, Shankar S, Ching KH, Zemel D, Ta TL, Mount RA, Shroff SN, Gritton HJ, Fabris P, Vanbenschoten H, Beck C, Man HY, Han X. iScience. 2020 Jun 30;23(7):101330. doi: 10.1016/j.isci.2020.101330. PubMed 32674057.
Backbone
  Vector backbone: AAV2
  Backbone size w/o insert (bp): 4589
  Total vector size (bp): 7010
  Modifications to backbone: Inserted CCR5TC DNA binding sequence upstream of promoter. Changed to EF1A promoter.
  Vector type: Mammalian Expression, AAV
Growth in bacteria
  Bacterial resistance: Ampicillin, 100 μg/mL
  Growth temperature: 37°C
  Growth strain: NEB Stable
  Copy number: Unknown
Gene/Insert
  Gene/Insert name: Gephyrin.FingR-eGFP-CCR5TC
  Insert size (bp): 1596
  Promoter: EF1A
  Cloning method: Gibson Cloning
  Sequencing primers: 5′ TCAAGCCTCAGACAGTGGTTC; 3′ CCAGTCAATCTTTCACAAAT
Resource information
  A portion of this plasmid was derived from a plasmid made by: Part of this gene was derived from Addgene plasmid 46296 deposited by Don Arnold.
Terms and licenses: Academic/Nonprofit Terms; Industry Terms: Not Available to Industry
How to cite: AAV-EF1A-Gephyrin.FingR-eGFP-CCR5TC was a gift from Xue Han (Addgene plasmid # 125692 ; http://n2t.net/addgene:125692 ; RRID:Addgene_125692)
